Addgene plasmid #141883: TFORF1906
Purpose: Lentiviral vector for overexpressing transcription factor ORFs with unique 24-bp barcodes. Barcodes facilitate identification of transcription factors in pooled screens.
Depositing lab: Feng Zhang. Depositing organization: Broad Institute. Publication: A transcription factor atlas of directed differentiation. Joung J, Ma S, Tay T, Geiger-Schuller KR, Kirchgatterer PC, Verdine VK, Guo B, Arias-Garcia MA, Allen WE, Singh A, Kuksenko O, Abudayyeh OO, Gootenberg JS, Fu Z, Macrae RK, Buenrostro JD, Regev A, Zhang F. Cell. 2023 Jan 5;186(1):209-229.e26. doi: 10.1016/j.cell.2022.11.026. PubMed 36608654.
Backbone
  Vector backbone: pLX_TRC317
  Backbone manufacturer: Broad Institute Genetic Perturbation Platform
  Backbone size w/o insert (bp): 8264
  Vector type: Mammalian Expression, Lentiviral
  Selectable markers: Puromycin
Growth in bacteria
  Bacterial resistance: Ampicillin, 100 μg/mL
  Growth temperature: 37°C
  Growth strain: NEB Stable
  Copy number: High Copy
Gene/Insert
  Gene/Insert name: TCF7L2
  Species: H. sapiens (human)
  Insert size (bp): 1910
  Entrez Gene: TCF7L2 (a.k.a. TCF-4, TCF4)
  Promoter: EF1a
  Cloning method: Unknown
  Sequencing primers: 5′ GGGTGGAGACTGAAGTTAGGCCAG; 3′ CACATAGCGTAAAAGGAGCAACATAG
Terms and licenses: Academic/Nonprofit Terms; Industry Terms: Not Available to Industry
Depositor comments: NM_001146274,ENST00000627217 . The transcription factor ORF portion of this plasmid was synthesized by Genewiz. Please test multiple small colonies in case of plasmid recombination. To make this collection available in a timely manner, a portion of this collection was not fully sequenced by Addgene. If an Addgene verified full plasmid sequence is not available, please contact us prior to placing an order to request the full sequence.
How to cite: TFORF1906 was a gift from Feng Zhang (Addgene plasmid # 141883 ; http://n2t.net/addgene:141883 ; RRID:Addgene_141883)
