[The description below was written by a language model from this plasmid's Addgene catalogue record and pLannotate feature annotations shown in this document.]
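Description:
TFORF1906 is a lentiviral mammalian expression plasmid built on the pLX_TRC317 backbone from the Broad Institute Genetic Perturbation Platform. It carries the human transcription factor TCF7L2 (also called TCF4) as a synthesized open reading frame. It belongs to a barcoded collection of transcription factor ORFs in which each clone carries a unique 24-bp barcode, so that the overexpressed factor can be identified in pooled screens. The barcode itself is not annotated in the feature table. In bacteria the plasmid replicates from a high-copy ColE1/pUC-type origin and is selected with ampicillin through the bla gene. An f1 origin and remnants of a lac/T7/T3 cloning region are also present. The depositor warns that recombination can occur, a known problem for LTR-containing plasmids.

The viral portion has a third-generation layout. An RSV promoter drives a truncated HIV-1 5' LTR, followed by the Ψ packaging signal with a gag fragment, the RRE for Rev-dependent export of the genomic RNA, a cPPT/CTS element, and a self-inactivating ΔU3 3' LTR, with an SV40 polyadenylation signal just downstream of it. Two expression units lie between the LTRs. An SV40 early promoter drives puromycin N-acetyltransferase for selection of transduced cells, and the strong constitutive EF-1α promoter drives the TCF7L2 coding sequence. A WPRE downstream of the ORF enhances transcript stability and expression. TCF7L2 is a Wnt pathway effector that represses target genes in the absence of β-catenin and activates them when β-catenin is present. The construct is intended for stable overexpression of this factor, individually or within pooled screens such as directed differentiation studies.
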