Features (pLannotate 1.2.2; 31 found; start..end, strand, type, name):
      5..231     +  promoter       RSV promoter: Rous sarcoma virus enhancer/promoter
    232..412     +  LTR            5' LTR (truncated): truncated 5' long terminal repeat (LTR) from HIV-1
    459..584     +  misc_feature   HIV-1 Ψ: packaging signal of human immunodeficiency virus type 1
    568..931     +  CDS            HIV-1 gag (fragment): gag protein from human immunodeficiency virus 1; gag
   1077..1310    +  misc_feature   RRE: The Rev response element (RRE) of HIV-1 allows for Rev-dependent mRNA export from the nucleus to the cytoplasm.
   1687..1713    +  CDS            Rev (fragment): human immunodeficiency virus 1 (HIV-1) Rev protein; rev; enhances nuclear export of unspliced and incompletely spliced viral mRNAs
   1720..1743    +  promoter       SV40 promoter (fragment): SV40 early promoter
   1744..1815    +  promoter       SV40 promoter (fragment): SV40 enhancer and early promoter
   1839..1974    +  rep_origin     SV40 ori: SV40 origin of replication
   2020..2616    +  CDS            PuroR (fragment): puromycin N-acetyltransferase; pac from Streptomyces; confers resistance to puromycin
   2665..2782    +  misc_feature   cPPT/CTS: central polypurine tract and central termination sequence of HIV-1
   2847..2913    +  CDS            small t antigen (fragment): SV40 (simian virus 40) small t antigen
   2920..4098    +  promoter       EF-1α promoter: strong constitutive promoter for human elongation factor EF-1α
   4115..5920    +  CDS            TCF7L2: TF7L2_HUMAN - Also known as TCF4. Experimental evidence at protein level: Swiss-Prot protein existence level 1. Participates in the Wnt signaling pathway and modulates MYC expression by binding to its promoter in a sequence-specific manner. Acts as repressor in the absence of CTNNB1, and as activator in its presence. Activates transcription from promoters with several copies of the Tcf motif 5'-CCTTTGATC-3' in the presence of CTNNB1. TLE1, TLE2, TLE3 and TLE4 repress transactivation mediated by TCF7L2/TCF4 and CTNNB1. Expression of dominant-negative mutants results in cell-cycle arrest in G1.
   5936..5989    +  promoter       U6 promoter (fragment): RNA polymerase III promoter for human U6 snRNA
   6031..6619    +  misc_feature   WPRE: woodchuck hepatitis virus posttranscriptional regulatory element
   6670..6689    +  misc_feature   cPPT/CTS (fragment): central polypurine tract and central termination sequence of HIV-1
   6691..6924    +  LTR            3' LTR (ΔU3): self-inactivating 3' long terminal repeat (LTR) from HIV-1
   7002..7123    +  polyA_signal   SV40 poly(A) signal: SV40 polyadenylation signal
   7163..7298    +  rep_origin     SV40 ori: SV40 origin of replication
   7319..7337    -  promoter       T7 promoter: promoter for bacteriophage T7 RNA polymerase
   7345..7500    +  CDS            lacZα (fragment): LacZα fragment of β-galactosidase; lacZ fragment
   7505..7933    +  rep_origin     f1 ori (sequence partly withheld): f1 bacteriophage origin of replication; arrow indicates direction of (+) strand synthesis
   7986..8090    +  promoter       AmpR promoter: bla
   8091..8951    +  CDS            AmpR: β-lactamase; bla; confers resistance to ampicillin, carbenicillin, and related antibiotics
   9122..9710    +  rep_origin     ori: high-copy-number ColE1/pMB1/pBR322/pUC origin of replication
   9893..9985    +  CDS            lacI (fragment): lac repressor; lacI; The lac repressor binds to the lac operator to inhibit transcription in E. coli. This inhibition can be relieved by adding lactose or isopropyl-β-D-thiogalactopyranoside (IPTG).
   9998..10019   +  protein_bind   CAP binding site: CAP binding activates transcription in the presence of cAMP. E. coli catabolite activator protein
  10034..10064   +  promoter       lac promoter: promoter for the E. coli lac operon
  10072..10088   +  protein_bind   lac operator: The lac repressor binds to the lac operator to inhibit transcription in E. coli. This inhibition can be relieved by adding lactose or isopropyl-β-D-thiogalactopyranoside (IPTG). lac repressor encoded by lacI
  10133..10151   +  promoter       T3 promoter: promoter for bacteriophage T3 RNA polymerase
>Addgene plasmid #141883 | TFORF1906 | addgene full sequence | sequence record 415059 | Addgene NGS Result
TTAATGTAGTCTTATGCAATACTCTTGTAGTCTTGCAACATGGTAACGATGAGTTAGCAACATGCCTTAC
AAGGAGAGAAAAAGCACCGTGCATGCCGATTGGTGGAAGTAAGGTGGTACGATCGTGCCTTATTAGGAAG
GCAACAGACGGGTCTGACATGGATTGGACGAACCACTGAATTGCCGCATTGCAGAGATATTGTATTTAAG
TGCCTAGCTCGATACATAAACGGGTCTCTCTGGTTAGACCAGATCTGAGCCTGGGAGCTCTCTGGCTAAC
TAGGGAACCCACTGCTTAAGCCTCAATAAAGCTTGCCTTGAGTGCTTCAAGTAGTGTGTGCCCGTCTGTT
GTGTGACTCTGGTAACTAGAGATCCCTCAGACCCTTTTAGTCAGTGTGGAAAATCTCTAGCAGTGGCGCC
CGAACAGGGACTTGAAAGCGAAAGGGAAACCAGAGGAGCTCTCTCGACGCAGGACTCGGCTTGCTGAAGC
GCGCACGGCAAGAGGCGAGGGGCGGCGACTGGTGAGTACGCCAAAAATTTTGACTAGCGGAGGCTAGAAG
GAGAGAGATGGGTGCGAGAGCGTCAGTATTAAGCGGGGGAGAATTAGATCGCGATGGGAAAAAATTCGGT
TAAGGCCAGGGGGAAAGAAAAAATATAAATTAAAACATATAGTATGGGCAAGCAGGGAGCTAGAACGATT
CGCAGTTAATCCTGGCCTGTTAGAAACATCAGAAGGCTGTAGACAAATACTGGGACAGCTACAACCATCC
CTTCAGACAGGATCAGAAGAACTTAGATCATTATATAATACAGTAGCAACCCTCTATTGTGTGCATCAAA
GGATAGAGATAAAAGACACCAAGGAAGCTTTAGACAAGATAGAGGAAGAGCAAAACAAAAGTAAGACCAC
CGCACAGCAAGCGGCCGCTGATCTTCAGACCTGGAGGAGGAGATATGAGGGACAATTGGAGAAGTGAATT
ATATAAATATAAAGTAGTAAAAATTGAACCATTAGGAGTAGCACCCACCAAGGCAAAGAGAAGAGTGGTG
CAGAGAGAAAAAAGAGCAGTGGGAATAGGAGCTTTGTTCCTTGGGTTCTTGGGAGCAGCAGGAAGCACTA
TGGGCGCAGCGTCAATGACGCTGACGGTACAGGCCAGACAATTATTGTCTGGTATAGTGCAGCAGCAGAA
CAATTTGCTGAGGGCTATTGAGGCGCAACAGCATCTGTTGCAACTCACAGTCTGGGGCATCAAGCAGCTC
CAGGCAAGAATCCTGGCTGTGGAAAGATACCTAAAGGATCAACAGCTCCTGGGGATTTGGGGTTGCTCTG
GAAAACTCATTTGCACCACTGCTGTGCCTTGGAATGCTAGTTGGAGTAATAAATCTCTGGAACAGATTTG
GAATCACACGACCTGGATGGAGTGGGACAGAGAAATTAACAATTACACAAGCTTAATACACTCCTTAATT
GAAGAATCGCAAAACCAGCAAGAAAAGAATGAACAAGAATTATTGGAATTAGATAAATGGGCAAGTTTGT
GGAATTGGTTTAACATAACAAATTGGCTGTGGTATATAAAATTATTCATAATGATAGTAGGAGGCTTGGT
AGGTTTAAGAATAGTTTTTGCTGTACTTTCTATAGTGAATAGAGTTAGGCAGGGATATTCACCATTATCG
TTTCAGACCCACCTCCCAACCCCGAGGGGACCCATGCATTGCATCTCAATTAGTCAGCAACCAGGTGTGG
AAAGTCCCCAGGCTCCCCAGCAGGCAGAAGTATGCAAAGCATGCGTCTCAATTAGTCAGCAACCATAGTC
CCGCCCCTAACTCCGCCCATCCCGCCCCTAACTCCGCCCAGTTCCGCCCATTCTCCGCCCCATGGCTGAC
TAATTTTTTTTATTTATGCAGAGGCCGAGGCCGCCTCGGCCTCTGAGCTATTCCAGAAGTAGTGAGGAGG
CTTTTTTGGAGGCCTAGGCTTTTGCAAAAAGCTTTCTAGAGGTACCACCGGAGCTTACCATGACCGAGTA
CAAGCCCACGGTGCGCCTCGCCACCCGCGACGACGTCCCCAGGGCCGTACGCACCCTCGCCGCCGCGTTC
GCCGACTACCCCGCCACGCGCCACACCGTCGATCCGGACCGCCACATCGAGCGGGTCACCGAGCTGCAAG
AACTCTTCCTCACGCGCGTCGGGCTCGACATCGGCAAGGTGTGGGTCGCGGACGACGGCGCCGCCGTGGC
GGTCTGGACCACGCCGGAGAGCGTCGAAGCGGGGGCGGTGTTCGCCGAGATCGGCCCGCGCATGGCCGAG
TTGAGCGGTTCCCGGCTGGCCGCGCAGCAACAGATGGAAGGCCTCCTGGCGCCGCACCGGCCCAAGGAGC
CCGCGTGGTTCCTGGCCACCGTCGGCGTCTCGCCCGACCACCAGGGCAAGGGTCTGGGCAGCGCCGTCGT
GCTCCCCGGAGTGGAGGCGGCCGAGCGCGCCGGGGTGCCCGCCTTCCTGGAGACCTCCGCGCCCCGCAAC
CTCCCCTTCTACGAGCGGCTCGGCTTCACCGTCACCGCCGACGTCGAGGTGCCCGAAGGACCGCGCACCT
GGTGCATGACCCGCAAGCCCGGTGCCAGTTAACGAATTCTAGATCTTGAGACAAATGGCAGTATTCATCC
ACAATTTTAAAAGAAAAGGGGGGATTGGGGGGTACAGTGCAGGGGAAAGAATAGTAGACATAATAGCAAC
AGACATACAAACTAAAGAATTACAAAAACAAATTACAAAAATTCAAAATTTTCGGGTTTATTACAGGGAC
AGCAGAGATCCACTTTGGCGCCGGCTCGAGGCCTGCAGGTGCAAAGATGGATAAAGTTTTAAACAGAGAG
GAATCTTTGCAGCTAATGGACCTTCTAGGTCTTGAAAGGAGTGGGAATTGGCTCCGGTGCCCGTCAGTGG
GCAGAGCGCACATCGCCCACAGTCCCCGAGAAGTTGGGGGGAGGGGTCGGCAATTGAACCGGTGCCTAGA
GAAGGTGGCGCGGGGTAAACTGGGAAAGTGATGTCGTGTACTGGCTCCGCCTTTTTCCCGAGGGTGGGGG
AGAACCGTATATAAGTGCAGTAGTCGCCGTGAACGTTCTTTTTCGCAACGGGTTTGCCGCCAGAACACAG
GTAAGTGCCGTGTGTGGTTCCCGCGGGCCTGGCCTCTTTACGGGTTATGGCCCTTGCGTGCCTTGAATTA
CTTCCACCTGGCTGCAGTACGTGATTCTTGATCCCGAGCTTCGGGTTGGAAGTGGGTGGGAGAGTTCGAG
GCCTTGCGCTTAAGGAGCCCCTTCGCCTCGTGCTTGAGTTGAGGCCTGGCCTGGGCGCTGGGGCCGCCGC
GTGCGAATCTGGTGGCACCTTCGCGCCTGTCTCGCTGCTTTCGATAAGTCTCTAGCCATTTAAAATTTTT
GATGACCTGCTGCGACGCTTTTTTTCTGGCAAGATAGTCTTGTAAATGCGGGCCAAGATCTGCACACTGG
TATTTCGGTTTTTGGGGCCGCGGGCGGCGACGGGGCCCGTGCGTCCCAGCGCACATGTTCGGCGAGGCGG
GGCCTGCGAGCGCGGCCACCGAGAATCGGACGGGGGTAGTCTCAAGCTGGCCGGCCTGCTCTGGTGCCTG
GCCTCGCGCCGCCGTGTATCGCCCCGCCCTGGGCGGCAAGGCTGGCCCGGTCGGCACCAGTTGCGTGAGC
GGAAAGATGGCCGCTTCCCGGCCCTGCTGCAGGGAGCTCAAAATGGAGGACGCGGCGCTCGGGAGAGCGG
GCGGGTGAGTCACCCACACAAAGGAAAAGGGCCTTTCCGTCCTCAGCCGTCGCTTCATGTGACTCCACGG
AGTACCGGGCGCCGTCCAGGCACCTCGATTAGTTCTCGAGCTTTTGGAGTACGTCGTCTTTAGGTTGGGG
GGAGGGGTTTTATGCGATGGAGTTTCCCCACACTGAGTGGGTGGAGACTGAAGTTAGGCCAGCTTGGCAC
TTGATGTAATTCTCCTTGGAATTTGCCCTTTTTGAGTTTGGATCTTGGTTCATTCTCAAGCCTCAGACAG
TGGTTCAAAGTTTTTTTCTTCCATTTCAGGTGTCGTGAGGCTAGCACCGCCACCATGCCGCAGCTGAACG
GCGGTGGAGGGGATGACCTAGGCGCCAACGACGAACTGATTTCCTTCAAAGACGAGGGCGAACAGGAGGA
GAAGAGCTCCGAAAACTCCTCGGCAGAGAGGGATTTAGCTGATGTCAAATCGTCTCTAGTCAATGAATCA
GAAACGAATCAAAACAGCTCCTCCGATTCCGAGGCGGAAAGACGGCCTCCGCCTCGCTCCGAAAGTTTCC
GAGACAAATCCCGGGAAAGTTTGGAAGAAGCGGCCAAGAGGCAAGATGGAGGGCTCTTTAAGGGGCCACC
GTATCCCGGCTACCCCTTCATCATGATCCCCGACCTGACGAGCCCCTACCTCCCCAACGGATCGCTCTCG
CCCACCGCCCGAACCCTCCATTTTCAGTCCGGCAGCACACATTACTCTGCGTACAAAACGATTGAACACC
AGATTGCAGTTCAGTATCTCCAGATGAAATGGCCACTGCTTGATGTCCAGGCAGGGAGCCTCCAGAGTAG
ACAAGCCCTCAAGGATGCCCGGTCCCCATCACCGGCACACATTGTCTCTAACAAAGTGCCAGTGGTGCAG
CACCCTCACCATGTCCACCCCCTCACGCCTCTTATCACGTACAGCAATGAACACTTCACGCCGGGAAACC
CACCTCCACACTTACCAGCCGACGTAGACCCCAAAACAGGAATCCCACGGCCTCCGCACCCTCCAGATAT
ATCCCCGTATTACCCACTATCGCCTGGCACCGTAGGACAAATCCCCCATCCGCTAGGATGGTTAGTACCA
CAGCAAGGTCAACCAGTGTACCCAATCACGACAGGAGGATTCAGACACCCCTACCCCACAGCTCTGACCG
TCAATGCTTCCATGTCCAGGTTCCCTCCCCATATGGTCCCACCACATCATACGCTACACACGACGGGCAT
TCCGCATCCGGCCATAGTCACACCAACAGTCAAACAGGAATCGTCCCAGAGTGATGTCGGCTCACTCCAT
AGTTCAAAGCATCAGGACTCCAAAAAGGAAGAAGAAAAGAAGAAGCCCCACATAAAGAAACCTCTTAATG
CATTCATGTTGTATATGAAGGAAATGAGAGCAAAGGTCGTAGCTGAGTGCACGTTGAAAGAAAGCGCGGC
CATCAACCAGATCCTTGGGCGGAGGTGGCATGCACTGTCCAGAGAAGAGCAAGCGAAATACTACGAGCTG
GCCCGGAAGGAGCGACAGCTTCATATGCAACTGTACCCCGGCTGGTCCGCGCGGGATAACTATGGAAAGA
AGAAGAAGAGGAAAAGGGACAAGCAGCCGGGAGAGACCAATGATGCAAATACTCCAAAGAAGTGTCGGGC
ACTGTTCGGGCTTGACCGACAGACTTTATGGTGCAAACCGTGCAGGAGAAAAAAAAAGTGCGTTCGCTAC
ATACAAGGTGAAGGCAGCTGCCTCAGCCCACCCTCTTCAGATGGAAGCTTACTAGATTCGCCTCCCCCCT
CCCCGAACCTGCTAGGCTCCCCTCCCCGAGACGCCAAGTCACAGACTGAGCAGACCCAGCCTCTGTCGCT
GTCCCTGAAGCCCGACCCCCTGGCCCACCTGTCCATGATGCCTCCGCCACCCGCCCTCCTGCTCGCTGAG
GCCACCCACAAGGCCTCCGCCCTCTGTCCCAACGGGGCCCTGGACCTGCCCCCAGCCGCTTTGCAGCCTG
CCGCCCCCTCCTCATCAATTGCACAGCCGTCGACTTCTTCCTTACATTCCCACAGCTCCCTGGCCGGGAC
CCAGCCCCAGCCGCTGTCGCTCGTCACCAAGTCTTTAGAATAGTAATGAACTAGTCCGTAACTTGAAAGT
ATTTCGATTTCTTGGCTTTATATATCTTGTGGAAAGGACGATGCCCAGAAGGAACACACTAATGGACGCG
TTAAGTCGACAATCAACCTCTGGATTACAAAATTTGTGAAAGATTGACTGGTATTCTTAACTATGTTGCT
CCTTTTACGCTATGTGGATACGCTGCTTTAATGCCTTTGTATCATGCTATTGCTTCCCGTATGGCTTTCA
TTTTCTCCTCCTTGTATAAATCCTGGTTGCTGTCTCTTTATGAGGAGTTGTGGCCCGTTGTCAGGCAACG
TGGCGTGGTGTGCACTGTGTTTGCTGACGCAACCCCCACTGGTTGGGGCATTGCCACCACCTGTCAGCTC
CTTTCCGGGACTTTCGCTTTCCCCCTCCCTATTGCCACGGCGGAACTCATCGCCGCCTGCCTTGCCCGCT
GCTGGACAGGGGCTCGGCTGTTGGGCACTGACAATTCCGTGGTGTTGTCGGGGAAATCATCGTCCTTTCC
TTGGCTGCTCGCCTGTGTTGCCACCTGGATTCTGCGCGGGACGTCCTTCTGCTACGTCCCTTCGGCCCTC
AATCCAGCGGACCTTCCTTCCCGCGGCCTGCTGCCGGCTCTGCGGCCTCTTCCGCGTCTTCGCCTTCGCC
CTCAGACGAGTCGGATCTCCCTTTGGGCCGCCTCCCCGCGTCGACTTTAAGACCAATGACTTACAAGGCA
GCTGTAGATCTTAGCCACTTTTTAAAAGAAAAGGGGGGACTGGAAGGGCTAATTCACTCCCAACGAAGAC
AAGATCTGCTTTTTGCTTGTACTGGGTCTCTCTGGTTAGACCAGATCTGAGCCTGGGAGCTCTCTGGCTA
ACTAGGGAACCCACTGCTTAAGCCTCAATAAAGCTTGCCTTGAGTGCTTCAAGTAGTGTGTGCCCGTCTG
TTGTGTGACTCTGGTAACTAGAGATCCCTCAGACCCTTTTAGTCAGTGTGGAAAATCTCTAGCAGTACGT
ATAGTAGTTCATGTCATCTTATTATTCAGTATTTATAACTTGCAAAGAAATGAATATCAGAGAGTGAGAG
GAACTTGTTTATTGCAGCTTATAATGGTTACAAATAAAGCAATAGCATCACAAATTTCACAAATAAAGCA
TTTTTTTCACTGCATTCTAGTTGTGGTTTGTCCAAACTCATCAATGTATCTTATCATGTCTGGCTCTAGC
TATCCCGCCCCTAACTCCGCCCATCCCGCCCCTAACTCCGCCCAGTTCCGCCCATTCTCCGCCCCATGGC
TGACTAATTTTTTTTATTTATGCAGAGGCCGAGGCCGCCTCGGCCTCTGAGCTATTCCAGAAGTAGTGAG
GAGGCTTTTTTGGAGGCCTAGGGACGTACCCAATTCGCCCTATAGTGAGTCGTATTACGCGCGCTCACTG
GCCGTCGTTTTACAACGTCGTGACTGGGAAAACCCTGGCGTTACCCAACTTAATCGCCTTGCAGCACATC
CCCCTTTCGCCAGCTGGCGTAATAGCGAAGAGGCCCGCACCGATCGCCCTTCCCAACAGTTGCGCAGCCT
GAATGGCGAATGGG
[124 nt withheld, positions 7505-7628]
C
[91 nt withheld, positions 7630-7720]
A
[49 nt withheld, positions 7722-7770]
CCTTTGACGTTGGAGTCCACGTTCTTT
[37 nt withheld, positions 7798-7834]
ACCCTATCTCGGTCTATTCTTTTGATTTATAAGGGATTTTGCCGATTTCGGCCTATTGGTTAAAAAATGA
GCTGATTTAACAAAAATTTAACGCGAATTTTAACAAAATATTAACGCTTACAATTTAGGTGGCACTTTTC
GGGGAAATGTGCGCGGAACCCCTATTTGTTTATTTTTCTAAATACATTCAAATATGTATCCGCTCATGAG
ACAATAACCCTGATAAATGCTTCAATAATATTGAAAAAGGAAGAGTATGAGTATTCAACATTTCCGTGTC
GCCCTTATTCCCTTTTTTGCGGCATTTTGCCTTCCTGTTTTTGCTCACCCAGAAACGCTGGTGAAAGTAA
AAGATGCTGAAGATCAGTTGGGTGCACGAGTGGGTTACATCGAACTGGATCTCAACAGCGGTAAGATCCT
TGAGAGTTTTCGCCCCGAAGAACGTTTTCCAATGATGAGCACTTTTAAAGTTCTGCTATGTGGCGCGGTA
TTATCCCGTATTGACGCCGGGCAAGAGCAACTCGGTCGCCGCATACACTATTCTCAGAATGACTTGGTTG
AGTACTCACCAGTCACAGAAAAGCATCTTACGGATGGCATGACAGTAAGAGAATTATGCAGTGCTGCCAT
AACCATGAGTGATAACACTGCGGCCAACTTACTTCTGACAACGATCGGAGGACCGAAGGAGCTAACCGCT
TTTTTGCACAACATGGGGGATCATGTAACTCGCCTTGATCGTTGGGAACCGGAGCTGAATGAAGCCATAC
CAAACGACGAGCGTGACACCACGATGCCTGTAGCAATGGCAACAACGTTGCGCAAACTATTAACTGGCGA
ACTACTTACTCTAGCTTCCCGGCAACAATTAATAGACTGGATGGAGGCGGATAAAGTTGCAGGACCACTT
CTGCGCTCGGCCCTTCCGGCTGGCTGGTTTATTGCTGATAAATCTGGAGCCGGTGAGCGTGGGTCTCGCG
GTATCATTGCAGCACTGGGGCCAGATGGTAAGCCCTCCCGTATCGTAGTTATCTACACGACGGGGAGTCA
GGCAACTATGGATGAACGAAATAGACAGATCGCTGAGATAGGTGCCTCACTGATTAAGCATTGGTAACTG
TCAGACCAAGTTTACTCATATATACTTTAGATTGATTTAAAACTTCATTTTTAATTTAAAAGGATCTAGG
TGAAGATCCTTTTTGATAATCTCATGACCAAAATCCCTTAACGTGAGTTTTCGTTCCACTGAGCGTCAGA
CCCCGTAGAAAAGATCAAAGGATCTTCTTGAGATCCTTTTTTTCTGCGCGTAATCTGCTGCTTGCAAACA
AAAAAACCACCGCTACCAGCGGTGGTTTGTTTGCCGGATCAAGAGCTACCAACTCTTTTTCCGAAGGTAA
CTGGCTTCAGCAGAGCGCAGATACCAAATACTGTTCTTCTAGTGTAGCCGTAGTTAGGCCACCACTTCAA
GAACTCTGTAGCACCGCCTACATACCTCGCTCTGCTAATCCTGTTACCAGTGGCTGCTGCCAGTGGCGAT
AAGTCGTGTCTTACCGGGTTGGACTCAAGACGATAGTTACCGGATAAGGCGCAGCGGTCGGGCTGAACGG
GGGGTTCGTGCACACAGCCCAGCTTGGAGCGAACGACCTACACCGAACTGAGATACCTACAGCGTGAGCT
ATGAGAAAGCGCCACGCTTCCCGAAGGGAGAAAGGCGGACAGGTATCCGGTAAGCGGCAGGGTCGGAACA
GGAGAGCGCACGAGGGAGCTTCCAGGGGGAAACGCCTGGTATCTTTATAGTCCTGTCGGGTTTCGCCACC
TCTGACTTGAGCGTCGATTTTTGTGATGCTCGTCAGGGGGGCGGAGCCTATGGAAAAACGCCAGCAACGC
GGCCTTTTTACGGTTCCTGGCCTTTTGCTGGCCTTTTGCTCACATGTTCTTTCCTGCGTTATCCCCTGAT
TCTGTGGATAACCGTATTACCGCCTTTGAGTGAGCTGATACCGCTCGCCGCAGCCGAACGACCGAGCGCA
GCGAGTCAGTGAGCGAGGAAGCGGAAGAGCGCCCAATACGCAAACCGCCTCTCCCCGCGCGTTGGCCGAT
TCATTAATGCAGCTGGCACGACAGGTTTCCCGACTGGAAAGCGGGCAGTGAGCGCAACGCAATTAATGTG
AGTTAGCTCACTCATTAGGCACCCCAGGCTTTACACTTTATGCTTCCGGCTCGTATGTTGTGTGGAATTG
TGAGCGGATAACAATTTCACACAGGAAACAGCTATGACCATGATTACGCCAAGCGCGCAATTAACCCTCA
CTAAAGGGAACAAAAGCTGGAGCTGCAAGC
