>Addgene plasmid #141883 | TFORF1906 | depositor partial sequence | sequence record 277786 | Insert
ACCGCCACCATGCCGCAGCTGAACGGCGGTGGAGGGGATGACCTAGGCGCCAACGACGAACTGATTTCCT
TCAAAGACGAGGGCGAACAGGAGGAGAAGAGCTCCGAAAACTCCTCGGCAGAGAGGGATTTAGCTGATGT
CAAATCGTCTCTAGTCAATGAATCAGAAACGAATCAAAACAGCTCCTCCGATTCCGAGGCGGAAAGACGG
CCTCCGCCTCGCTCCGAAAGTTTCCGAGACAAATCCCGGGAAAGTTTGGAAGAAGCGGCCAAGAGGCAAG
ATGGAGGGCTCTTTAAGGGGCCACCGTATCCCGGCTACCCCTTCATCATGATCCCCGACCTGACGAGCCC
CTACCTCCCCAACGGATCGCTCTCGCCCACCGCCCGAACCCTCCATTTTCAGTCCGGCAGCACACATTAC
TCTGCGTACAAAACGATTGAACACCAGATTGCAGTTCAGTATCTCCAGATGAAATGGCCACTGCTTGATG
TCCAGGCAGGGAGCCTCCAGAGTAGACAAGCCCTCAAGGATGCCCGGTCCCCATCACCGGCACACATTGT
CTCTAACAAAGTGCCAGTGGTGCAGCACCCTCACCATGTCCACCCCCTCACGCCTCTTATCACGTACAGC
AATGAACACTTCACGCCGGGAAACCCACCTCCACACTTACCAGCCGACGTAGACCCCAAAACAGGAATCC
CACGGCCTCCGCACCCTCCAGATATATCCCCGTATTACCCACTATCGCCTGGCACCGTAGGACAAATCCC
CCATCCGCTAGGATGGTTAGTACCACAGCAAGGTCAACCAGTGTACCCAATCACGACAGGAGGATTCAGA
CACCCCTACCCCACAGCTCTGACCGTCAATGCTTCCATGTCCAGGTTCCCTCCCCATATGGTCCCACCAC
ATCATACGCTACACACGACGGGCATTCCGCATCCGGCCATAGTCACACCAACAGTCAAACAGGAATCGTC
CCAGAGTGATGTCGGCTCACTCCATAGTTCAAAGCATCAGGACTCCAAAAAGGAAGAAGAAAAGAAGAAG
CCCCACATAAAGAAACCTCTTAATGCATTCATGTTGTATATGAAGGAAATGAGAGCAAAGGTCGTAGCTG
AGTGCACGTTGAAAGAAAGCGCGGCCATCAACCAGATCCTTGGGCGGAGGTGGCATGCACTGTCCAGAGA
AGAGCAAGCGAAATACTACGAGCTGGCCCGGAAGGAGCGACAGCTTCATATGCAACTGTACCCCGGCTGG
TCCGCGCGGGATAACTATGGAAAGAAGAAGAAGAGGAAAAGGGACAAGCAGCCGGGAGAGACCAATGATG
CAAATACTCCAAAGAAGTGTCGGGCACTGTTCGGGCTTGACCGACAGACTTTATGGTGCAAACCGTGCAG
GAGAAAAAAAAAGTGCGTTCGCTACATACAAGGTGAAGGCAGCTGCCTCAGCCCACCCTCTTCAGATGGA
AGCTTACTAGATTCGCCTCCCCCCTCCCCGAACCTGCTAGGCTCCCCTCCCCGAGACGCCAAGTCACAGA
CTGAGCAGACCCAGCCTCTGTCGCTGTCCCTGAAGCCCGACCCCCTGGCCCACCTGTCCATGATGCCTCC
GCCACCCGCCCTCCTGCTCGCTGAGGCCACCCACAAGGCCTCCGCCCTCTGTCCCAACGGGGCCCTGGAC
CTGCCCCCAGCCGCTTTGCAGCCTGCCGCCCCCTCCTCATCAATTGCACAGCCGTCGACTTCTTCCTTAC
ATTCCCACAGCTCCCTGGCCGGGACCCAGCCCCAGCCGCTGTCGCTCGTCACCAAGTCTTTAGAATAGTA
ATGAACTAGTCCGTAACTTGAAAGTATTTCGATTTCTTGGCTTTATATATCTTGTGGAAAGGACGATGCC
CAGAAGGAACACACTAATGG
