>Addgene plasmid #141883 | TFORF1906 | depositor partial sequence | sequence record 277787 | Barcode
TGCCCAGAAGGAACACACTAATGG
